>Addgene plasmid #117068 | pXPR_BRD003 UBE2C guide 1 | addgene full sequence | sequence record 225116 | Addgene NGS Result
GATAAATGGGCAAGTTTGTGGAATTGGTTTAACATAACAAATTGGCTGTGGTATATAAAATTATTCATAA
TGATAGTAGGAGGCTTGGTAGGTTTAAGAATAGTTTTTGCTGTACTTTCTATAGTGAATAGAGTTAGGCA
GGGATATTCACCATTATCGTTTCAGACCCACCTCCCAACCCCGAGGGGACCCAGAGAGGGCCTATTTCCC
ATGATTCCTTCATATTTGCATATACGATACAAGGCTGTTAGAGAGATAATTAGAATTAATTTGACTGTAA
ACACAAAGATATTAGTACAAAATACGTGACGTAGAAAGTAATAATTTCTTGGGTAGTTTGCAGTTTTAAA
ATTATGTTTTAAAATGGACTATCATATGCTTACCGTAACTTGAAAGTATTTCGATTTCTTGGCTTTATAT
ATCTTGTGGAAAGGACGAAACACCGCGGCTCAGCTCCTTTACGGGGTTTTAGAGCTAGAAATAGCAAGTT
AAAATAAGGCTAGTCCGTTATCAACTTGAAAAAGTGGCACCGAGTCGGTGCTTTTTTAAGCTTGGCGTAA
CTAGATCTTGAGACAAATGGCAGTATTCATCCACAATTTTAAAAGAAAAGGGGGGATTGGGGGGTACAGT
GCAGGGGAAAGAATAGTAGACATAATAGCAACAGACATACAAACTAAAGAATTACAAAAACAAATTACAA
AAATTCAAAATTTTCGGGTTTATTACAGGGACAGCAGAGATCCACTTTGGCGCCGGCTCGAGGGGGCCCG
GGTGCAAAGATGGATAAAGTTTTAAACAGAGAGGAATCTTTGCAGCTAATGGACCTTCTAGGTCTTGAAA
GGAGTGGGAATTGGCTCCGGTGCCCGTCAGTGGGCAGAGCGCACATCGCCCACAGTCCCCGAGAAGTTGG
GGGGAGGGGTCGGCAATTGATCCGGTGCCTAGAGAAGGTGGCGCGGGGTAAACTGGGAAAGTGATGTCGT
GTACTGGCTCCGCCTTTTTCCCGAGGGTGGGGGAGAACCGTATATAAGTGCAGTAGTCGCCGTGAACGTT
CTTTTTCGCAACGGGTTTGCCGCCAGAACACAGGTAAGTGCCGTGTGTGGTTCCCGCGGGCCTGGCCTCT
TTACGGGTTATGGCCCTTGCGTGCCTTGAATTACTTCCACCTGGCTGCAGTACGTGATTCTTGATCCCGA
GCTTCGGGTTGGAAGTGGGTGGGAGAGTTCGAGGCCTTGCGCTTAAGGAGCCCCTTCGCCTCGTGCTTGA
GTTGAGGCCTGGCCTGGGCGCTGGGGCCGCCGCGTGCGAATCTGGTGGCACCTTCGCGCCTGTCTCGCTG
CTTTCGATAAGTCTCTAGCCATTTAAAATTTTTGATGACCTGCTGCGACGCTTTTTTTCTGGCAAGATAG
TCTTGTAAATGCGGGCCAAGATCTGCACACTGGTATTTCGGTTTTTGGGGCCGCGGGCGGCGACGGGGCC
CGTGCGTCCCAGCGCACATGTTCGGCGAGGCGGGGCCTGCGAGCGCGGCCACCGAGAATCGGACGGGGGT
AGTCTCAAGCTGGCCGGCCTGCTCTGGTGCCTGGCCTCGCGCCGCCGTGTATCGCCCCGCCCTGGGCGGC
AAGGCTGGCCCGGTCGGCACCAGTTGCGTGAGCGGAAAGATGGCCGCTTCCCGGCCCTGCTGCAGGGAGC
TCAAAATGGAGGACGCGGCGCTCGGGAGAGCGGGCGGGTGAGTCACCCACACAAAGGAAAAGGGCCTTTC
CGTCCTCAGCCGTCGCTTCATGTGACTCCACGGAGTACCGGGCGCCGTCCAGGCACCTCGATTAGTTCTC
GAGCTTTTGGAGTACGTCGTCTTTAGGTTGGGGGGAGGGGTTTTATGCGATGGAGTTTCCCCACACTGAG
TGGGTGGAGACTGAAGTTAGGCCAGCTTGGCACTTGATGTAATTCTCCTTGGAATTTGCCCTTTTTGAGT
TTGGATCTTGGTTCATTCTCAAGCCTCAGACAGTGGTTCAAAGTTTTTTTCTTCCATTTCAGGTGTCGTG
ACGTACGGCCACCATGACCGAGTACAAGCCCACGGTGCGCCTCGCCACCCGCGACGACGTCCCCAGGGCC
GTACGCACCCTCGCCGCCGCGTTCGCCGACTACCCCGCCACGCGCCACACCGTCGATCCGGACCGCCACA
TCGAGCGGGTCACCGAGCTGCAAGAACTCTTCCTCACGCGCGTCGGGCTCGACATCGGCAAGGTGTGGGT
CGCGGACGACGGCGCCGCCGTGGCGGTCTGGACCACGCCGGAGAGCGTCGAAGCGGGGGCGGTGTTCGCC
GAGATCGGCCCGCGCATGGCCGAGTTGAGCGGTTCCCGGCTGGCCGCGCAGCAACAGATGGAAGGCCTCC
TGGCGCCGCACCGGCCCAAGGAGCCCGCGTGGTTCCTGGCCACCGTCGGAGTCTCGCCCGACCACCAGGG
CAAGGGTCTGGGCAGCGCCGTCGTGCTCCCCGGAGTGGAGGCGGCCGAGCGCGCCGGGGTGCCCGCCTTC
CTGGAGACCTCCGCGCCCCGCAACCTCCCCTTCTACGAGCGGCTCGGCTTCACCGTCACCGCCGACGTCG
AGGTGCCCGAAGGACCGCGCACCTGGTGCATGACCCGCAAGCCCGGTGCCTGAACGCGTTAAGTCGACAA
TCAACCTCTGGATTACAAAATTTGTGAAAGATTGACTGGTATTCTTAACTATGTTGCTCCTTTTACGCTA
TGTGGATACGCTGCTTTAATGCCTTTGTATCATGCTATTGCTTCCCGTATGGCTTTCATTTTCTCCTCCT
TGTATAAATCCTGGTTGCTGTCTCTTTATGAGGAGTTGTGGCCCGTTGTCAGGCAACGTGGCGTGGTGTG
CACTGTGTTTGCTGACGCAACCCCCACTGGTTGGGGCATTGCCACCACCTGTCAGCTCCTTTCCGGGACT
TTCGCTTTCCCCCTCCCTATTGCCACGGCGGAACTCATCGCCGCCTGCCTTGCCCGCTGCTGGACAGGGG
CTCGGCTGTTGGGCACTGACAATTCCGTGGTGTTGTCGGGGAAATCATCGTCCTTTCCTTGGCTGCTCGC
CTGTGTTGCCACCTGGATTCTGCGCGGGACGTCCTTCTGCTACGTCCCTTCGGCCCTCAATCCAGCGGAC
CTTCCTTCCCGCGGCCTGCTGCCGGCTCTGCGGCCTCTTCCGCGTCTTCGCCTTCGCCCTCAGACGAGTC
GGATCTCCCTTTGGGCCGCCTCCCCGCGTCGACTTTAAGACCAATGACTTACAAGGCAGCTGTAGATCTT
AGCCACTTTTTAAAAGAAAAGGGGGGACTGGAAGGGCTAATTCACTCCCAACGAAGACAAGATCTGCTTT
TTGCTTGTACTGGGTCTCTCTGGTTAGACCAGATCTGAGCCTGGGAGCTCTCTGGCTAACTAGGGAACCC
ACTGCTTAAGCCTCAATAAAGCTTGCCTTGAGTGCTTCAAGTAGTGTGTGCCCGTCTGTTGTGTGACTCT
GGTAACTAGAGATCCCTCAGACCCTTTTAGTCAGTGTGGAAAATCTCTAGCAGTACGTATAGTAGTTCAT
GTCATCTTATTATTCAGTATTTATAACTTGCAAAGAAATGAATATCAGAGAGTGAGAGGAACTTGTTTAT
TGCAGCTTATAATGGTTACAAATAAAGCAATAGCATCACAAATTTCACAAATAAAGCATTTTTTTCACTG
CATTCTAGTTGTGGTTTGTCCAAACTCATCAATGTATCTTATCATGTCTGGCTCTAGCTATCCCGCCCCT
AACTCCGCCCATCCCGCCCCTAACTCCGCCCAGTTCCGCCCATTCTCCGCCCCATGGCTGACTAATTTTT
TTTATTTATGCAGAGGCCGAGGCCGCCTCGGCCTCTGAGCTATTCCAGAAGTAGTGAGGAGGCTTTTTTG
GAGGCCTAGGGACGTACCCAATTCGCCCTATAGTGAGTCGTATTACGCGCGCTCACTGGCCGTCGTTTTA
CAACGTCGTGACTGGGAAAACCCTGGCGTTACCCAACTTAATCGCCTTGCAGCACATCCCCCTTTCGCCA
GCTGGCGTAATAGCGAAGAGGCCCGCACCGATCGCCCTTCCCAACAGTTGCGCAGCCTGAATGGCGAATG
GG
[124 nt withheld, positions 4133-4256]
C
[91 nt withheld, positions 4258-4348]
A
[49 nt withheld, positions 4350-4398]
CCTTTGACGTTGGAGTCCACGTTCTTT
[37 nt withheld, positions 4426-4462]
ACCCTATCTCGGTCTATTCTTTTGATTTATAAGGGATTTTGCCGATTTCGGCCTATTGGTTAAAAAATGA
GCTGATTTAACAAAAATTTAACGCGAATTTTAACAAAATATTAACGCTTACAATTTAGGTGGCACTTTTC
GGGGAAATGTGCGCGGAACCCCTATTTGTTTATTTTTCTAAATACATTCAAATATGTATCCGCTCATGAG
ACAATAACCCTGATAAATGCTTCAATAATATTGAAAAAGGAAGAGTATGAGTATTCAACATTTCCGTGTC
GCCCTTATTCCCTTTTTTGCGGCATTTTGCCTTCCTGTTTTTGCTCACCCAGAAACGCTGGTGAAAGTAA
AAGATGCTGAAGATCAGTTGGGTGCACGAGTGGGTTACATCGAACTGGATCTCAACAGCGGTAAGATCCT
TGAGAGTTTTCGCCCCGAAGAACGTTTTCCAATGATGAGCACTTTTAAAGTTCTGCTATGTGGCGCGGTA
TTATCCCGTATTGACGCCGGGCAAGAGCAACTCGGTCGCCGCATACACTATTCTCAGAATGACTTGGTTG
AGTACTCACCAGTCACAGAAAAGCATCTTACGGATGGCATGACAGTAAGAGAATTATGCAGTGCTGCCAT
AACCATGAGTGATAACACTGCGGCCAACTTACTTCTGACAACGATCGGAGGACCGAAGGAGCTAACCGCT
TTTTTGCACAACATGGGGGATCATGTAACTCGCCTTGATCGTTGGGAACCGGAGCTGAATGAAGCCATAC
CAAACGACGAGCGTGACACCACGATGCCTGTAGCAATGGCAACAACGTTGCGCAAACTATTAACTGGCGA
ACTACTTACTCTAGCTTCCCGGCAACAATTAATAGACTGGATGGAGGCGGATAAAGTTGCAGGACCACTT
CTGCGCTCGGCCCTTCCGGCTGGCTGGTTTATTGCTGATAAATCTGGAGCCGGTGAGCGTGGGTCTCGCG
GTATCATTGCAGCACTGGGGCCAGATGGTAAGCCCTCCCGTATCGTAGTTATCTACACGACGGGGAGTCA
GGCAACTATGGATGAACGAAATAGACAGATCGCTGAGATAGGTGCCTCACTGATTAAGCATTGGTAACTG
TCAGACCAAGTTTACTCATATATACTTTAGATTGATTTAAAACTTCATTTTTAATTTAAAAGGATCTAGG
TGAAGATCCTTTTTGATAATCTCATGACCAAAATCCCTTAACGTGAGTTTTCGTTCCACTGAGCGTCAGA
CCCCGTAGAAAAGATCAAAGGATCTTCTTGAGATCCTTTTTTTCTGCGCGTAATCTGCTGCTTGCAAACA
AAAAAACCACCGCTACCAGCGGTGGTTTGTTTGCCGGATCAAGAGCTACCAACTCTTTTTCCGAAGGTAA
CTGGCTTCAGCAGAGCGCAGATACCAAATACTGTTCTTCTAGTGTAGCCGTAGTTAGGCCACCACTTCAA
GAACTCTGTAGCACCGCCTACATACCTCGCTCTGCTAATCCTGTTACCAGTGGCTGCTGCCAGTGGCGAT
AAGTCGTGTCTTACCGGGTTGGACTCAAGACGATAGTTACCGGATAAGGCGCAGCGGTCGGGCTGAACGG
GGGGTTCGTGCACACAGCCCAGCTTGGAGCGAACGACCTACACCGAACTGAGATACCTACAGCGTGAGCT
ATGAGAAAGCGCCACGCTTCCCGAAGGGAGAAAGGCGGACAGGTATCCGGTAAGCGGCAGGGTCGGAACA
GGAGAGCGCACGAGGGAGCTTCCAGGGGGAAACGCCTGGTATCTTTATAGTCCTGTCGGGTTTCGCCACC
TCTGACTTGAGCGTCGATTTTTGTGATGCTCGTCAGGGGGGCGGAGCCTATGGAAAAACGCCAGCAACGC
GGCCTTTTTACGGTTCCTGGCCTTTTGCTGGCCTTTTGCTCACATGTTCTTTCCTGCGTTATCCCCTGAT
TCTGTGGATAACCGTATTACCGCCTTTGAGTGAGCTGATACCGCTCGCCGCAGCCGAACGACCGAGCGCA
GCGAGTCAGTGAGCGAGGAAGCGGAAGAGCGCCCAATACGCAAACCGCCTCTCCCCGCGCGTTGGCCGAT
TCATTAATGCAGCTGGCACGACAGGTTTCCCGACTGGAAAGCGGGCAGTGAGCGCAACGCAATTAATGTG
AGTTAGCTCACTCATTAGGCACCCCAGGCTTTACACTTTATGCTTCCGGCTCGTATGTTGTGTGGAATTG
TGAGCGGATAACAATTTCACACAGGAAACAGCTATGACCATGATTACGCCAAGCGCGCAATTAACCCTCA
CTAAAGGGAACAAAAGCTGGAGCTGCAAGCTTAATGTAGTCTTATGCAATACTCTTGTAGTCTTGCAACA
TGGTAACGATGAGTTAGCAACATGCCTTACAAGGAGAGAAAAAGCACCGTGCATGCCGATTGGTGGAAGT
AAGGTGGTACGATCGTGCCTTATTAGGAAGGCAACAGACGGGTCTGACATGGATTGGACGAACCACTGAA
TTGCCGCATTGCAGAGATATTGTATTTAAGTGCCTAGCTCGATACATAAACGGGTCTCTCTGGTTAGACC
AGATCTGAGCCTGGGAGCTCTCTGGCTAACTAGGGAACCCACTGCTTAAGCCTCAATAAAGCTTGCCTTG
AGTGCTTCAAGTAGTGTGTGCCCGTCTGTTGTGTGACTCTGGTAACTAGAGATCCCTCAGACCCTTTTAG
TCAGTGTGGAAAATCTCTAGCAGTGGCGCCCGAACAGGGACTTGAAAGCGAAAGGGAAACCAGAGGAGCT
CTCTCGACGCAGGACTCGGCTTGCTGAAGCGCGCACGGCAAGAGGCGAGGGGCGGCGACTGGTGAGTACG
CCAAAAATTTTGACTAGCGGAGGCTAGAAGGAGAGAGATGGGTGCGAGAGCGTCAGTATTAAGCGGGGGA
GAATTAGATCGCGATGGGAAAAAATTCGGTTAAGGCCAGGGGGAAAGAAAAAATATAAATTAAAACATAT
AGTATGGGCAAGCAGGGAGCTAGAACGATTCGCAGTTAATCCTGGCCTGTTAGAAACATCAGAAGGCTGT
AGACAAATACTGGGACAGCTACAACCATCCCTTCAGACAGGATCAGAAGAACTTAGATCATTATATAATA
CAGTAGCAACCCTCTATTGTGTGCATCAAAGGATAGAGATAAAAGACACCAAGGAAGCTTTAGACAAGAT
AGAGGAAGAGCAAAACAAAAGTAAGACCACCGCACAGCAAGCGGCCGCTGATCTTCAGACCTGGAGGAGG
AGATATGAGGGACAATTGGAGAAGTGAATTATATAAATATAAAGTAGTAAAAATTGAACCATTAGGAGTA
GCACCCACCAAGGCAAAGAGAAGAGTGGTGCAGAGAGAAAAAAGAGCAGTGGGAATAGGAGCTTTGTTCC
TTGGGTTCTTGGGAGCAGCAGGAAGCACTATGGGCGCAGCGTCAATGACGCTGACGGTACAGGCCAGACA
ATTATTGTCTGGTATAGTGCAGCAGCAGAACAATTTGCTGAGGGCTATTGAGGCGCAACAGCATCTGTTG
CAACTCACAGTCTGGGGCATCAAGCAGCTCCAGGCAAGAATCCTGGCTGTGGAAAGATACCTAAAGGATC
AACAGCTCCTGGGGATTTGGGGTTGCTCTGGAAAACTCATTTGCACCACTGCTGTGCCTTGGAATGCTAG
TTGGAGTAATAAATCTCTGGAACAGATTTGGAATCACACGACCTGGATGGAGTGGGACAGAGAAATTAAC
AATTACACAAGCTTAATACACTCCTTAATTGAAGAATCGCAAAACCAGCAAGAAAAGAATGAACAAGAAT
TATTGGAATTA
Features (pLannotate 1.2.2; 29 found; start..end, strand, type, name):
      1..192     +  CDS            env (fragment): ENV_HV1H2 - Experimental evidence at protein level: Swiss-Prot protein existence level 1. [Transmembrane protein gp41]: Acts as a class I viral fusion protein. Under the current model, the protein has at least 3 conformational states: pre-fusion native state, pre-hairpin intermediate state, and post-fusion hairpin state. During fusion of viral and target intracellular membranes, the coiled coil regions (heptad repeats) assume a trimer-of-hairpins structure, positioning the fusion peptide in close proximity to the C-terminal region of the ectodomain. The formation of this structure appears to d
    196..436     +  promoter       U6 promoter: RNA polymerase III promoter for human U6 snRNA
    466..541     +  misc_RNA       gRNA scaffold: guide RNA scaffold for the Streptococcus pyogenes CRISPR/Cas9 system
    597..714     +  misc_feature   cPPT/CTS: central polypurine tract and central termination sequence of HIV-1
    780..846     +  CDS            small t antigen (fragment): SV40 (simian virus 40) small t antigen
    872..1083    +  promoter       EF-1α core promoter: core promoter for human elongation factor EF-1α
   1084..2022    +  intron         EF-1α intron A: intron upstream of the start codon of human EF-1α
   2044..2643    +  CDS            PuroR (fragment): puromycin N-acetyltransferase; pac from Streptomyces; confers resistance to puromycin
   2659..3247    +  misc_feature   WPRE: woodchuck hepatitis virus posttranscriptional regulatory element
   3298..3317    +  misc_feature   cPPT/CTS (fragment): central polypurine tract and central termination sequence of HIV-1
   3319..3552    +  LTR            3' LTR (ΔU3): self-inactivating 3' long terminal repeat (LTR) from HIV-1
   3630..3751    +  polyA_signal   SV40 poly(A) signal: SV40 polyadenylation signal
   3791..3926    +  rep_origin     SV40 ori: SV40 origin of replication
   3947..3965    -  promoter       T7 promoter: promoter for bacteriophage T7 RNA polymerase
   3973..4128    +  CDS            lacZα (fragment): LacZα fragment of β-galactosidase; lacZ fragment
   4133..4561    +  rep_origin     f1 ori (sequence partly withheld): f1 bacteriophage origin of replication; arrow indicates direction of (+) strand synthesis
   4614..4718    +  promoter       AmpR promoter: bla
   4719..5579    +  CDS            AmpR: β-lactamase; bla; confers resistance to ampicillin, carbenicillin, and related antibiotics
   5750..6338    +  rep_origin     ori: high-copy-number ColE1/pMB1/pBR322/pUC origin of replication
   6521..6613    +  CDS            lacI (fragment): lac repressor; lacI; The lac repressor binds to the lac operator to inhibit transcription in E. coli. This inhibition can be relieved by adding lactose or isopropyl-β-D-thiogalactopyranoside (IPTG).
   6626..6647    +  protein_bind   CAP binding site: CAP binding activates transcription in the presence of cAMP. E. coli catabolite activator protein
   6662..6692    +  promoter       lac promoter: promoter for the E. coli lac operon
   6700..6716    +  protein_bind   lac operator: The lac repressor binds to the lac operator to inhibit transcription in E. coli. This inhibition can be relieved by adding lactose or isopropyl-β-D-thiogalactopyranoside (IPTG). lac repressor encoded by lacI
   6761..6779    +  promoter       T3 promoter: promoter for bacteriophage T3 RNA polymerase
   6807..7033    +  promoter       RSV promoter: Rous sarcoma virus enhancer/promoter
   7034..7214    +  LTR            5' LTR (truncated): truncated 5' long terminal repeat (LTR) from HIV-1
   7261..7386    +  misc_feature   HIV-1 Ψ: packaging signal of human immunodeficiency virus type 1
   7370..7733    +  CDS            HIV-1 gag (fragment): gag protein from human immunodeficiency virus 1; gag
   7879..8112    +  misc_feature   RRE: The Rev response element (RRE) of HIV-1 allows for Rev-dependent mRNA export from the nucleus to the cytoplasm.
