[The description below was written by a language model from this plasmid's Addgene catalogue record and pLannotate feature annotations shown in this document.]
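Description:
pXPR_BRD003 UBE2C guide 1 is a CRISPR guide-expression plasmid built on the Broad Institute pXPR_BRD003 backbone, about 8.3 kb in total. Although it is catalogued simply as a CRISPR vector, its feature table shows the architecture of a third-generation, self-inactivating HIV-1 lentiviral transfer vector. An RSV promoter is fused to a truncated 5' LTR, followed by the Ψ packaging signal with a gag fragment, the Rev response element, a cPPT/CTS, WPRE and a ΔU3 3' LTR. In bacteria it is maintained through a high-copy ColE1/pUC-type origin and selected with ampicillin via β-lactamase. The backbone also carries an f1 origin, an SV40 origin and poly(A) signal, and remnants of lac and phage-promoter sequences.

The payload is a single guide RNA against human UBE2C (also known as UBCH10), a ubiquitin-conjugating enzyme gene. The short guide oligonucleotide was inserted between BsmBI sites that were destroyed during cloning. This places it directly downstream of the human U6 RNA polymerase III promoter and upstream of the Streptococcus pyogenes Cas9 guide RNA scaffold, so a complete sgRNA is transcribed. A separate cassette uses the EF-1α core promoter with its intron A to drive puromycin N-acetyltransferase, allowing puromycin selection of transduced or transfected mammalian cells. No Cas9 coding sequence is annotated, so the nuclease must be supplied separately, for example in cells that already express Cas9.

This is the first guide in the set targeting UBE2C, intended for CRISPR-mediated disruption of the gene in human cells. It was deposited with a study of SMARCB1-deficient renal medullary carcinoma and its sensitivity to proteasome inhibition.
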