Addgene plasmid #117068: pXPR_BRD003 UBE2C guide 1
Purpose: single guide RNA targeting UBE2C; guide 1
Depositing lab: William Hahn. Depositing organization: Dana-Farber Cancer Institute. Publication: Renal medullary carcinomas depend upon SMARCB1 loss and are sensitive to proteasome inhibition. Hong AL, Tseng YY, Wala JA, Kim WJ, Kynnap BD, Doshi MB, Kugener G, Sandoval GJ, Howard TP, Li J, Yang X, Tillgren M, Ghandi M, Sayeed A, Deasy R, Ward A, McSteen B, Labella KM, Keskula P, Tracy A, Connor C, Clinton CM, Church AJ, Crompton BD, Janeway KA, Van Hare B, Sandak D, Gjoerup O, Bandopadhayay P, Clemons PA, Schreiber SL, Root DE, Gokhale PC, Chi SN, Mullen EA, Roberts CW, Kadoch C, Beroukhim R, Ligon KL, Boehm JS, Hahn WC. Elife. 2019 Mar 12;8. pii: 44161. doi: 10.7554/eLife.44161. PubMed 30860482.
Backbone
  Vector backbone: pXPR_BRD003
  Backbone manufacturer: Broad Institute
  Backbone size w/o insert (bp): 8318
  Total vector size (bp): 8318
  Vector type: CRISPR
  Selectable markers: Puromycin
Growth in bacteria
  Bacterial resistance: Ampicillin, 100 μg/mL
  Growth temperature: 37°C
  Growth strain: NEB Stable
  Copy number: High Copy
Gene/Insert
  Gene/Insert name: UBCH10
  gRNA/shRNA sequence: CGGCTCAGCTCCTTTACGGG
  Species: H. sapiens (human)
  Insert size (bp): 25
  GenBank ID: NM_007019.3 NM_007019.3
  Entrez Gene: UBE2C (a.k.a. UBCH10, dJ447F3.2)
  Promoter: hU6
  Cloning method: Restriction Enzyme; 5′ cloning site BsmBI (destroyed during cloning); 3′ cloning site BsmBI (destroyed during cloning)
  Sequencing primers: 5′ GACTATCATATGCTTACCGT
Terms and licenses: Academic/Nonprofit Terms; Industry Terms: Not Available to Industry
How to cite: pXPR_BRD003 UBE2C guide 1 was a gift from William Hahn (Addgene plasmid # 117068 ; http://n2t.net/addgene:117068 ; RRID:Addgene_117068)
