>Addgene plasmid #117068 | pXPR_BRD003 UBE2C guide 1 | depositor partial sequence | sequence record 220862 | pLKO1.5 primer
CTTTGGCTTTATATATCTTGTGGAAGGACGAAACACCGCGGCTCAGCTCCTTTACGGGGTTTTAGAGCTA
GAAATAGCAAGTTAAAATAAGGCTAGTCCGTTATCAACTTGAAAAAGTGGCACCGAGTCGGTGCTTTTTT
AAGCTTGGCGTAACTAGATCTTGAGACAAATGGCAGTATTCATCCACAATTTTAAAAGAAAAGGGGGGAT
TGGGGGGTACAGTGCAGGGGAAAGAATAGTAGACATAATAGCAACAGACATACAAACTAAAGAATTACAA
AAACAAATTACAAAAATTCAAAATTTTCGGGTTTATTACAGGGACAGCAGAGATCCACTTTGGCGCCGGC
TCGAGGGGGCCCGGGTGCAAAGATGGATAAAGTTTTAAACAGAGAGGAATCTTTGCAGCTAATGGACCTT
CTAGGTCTTGAAAGGAGTGGGAATTGGCTCCGGTGCCCGTCAGTGGGCAGAGCGCACATCGCCCACAGTC
CCCGAGAAGTTGGGGGGAGGGGTCGGCAATTGATCCGGTGCCTAGAGAAGGTGGCGCGGGGTAAACTGGG
AAAGTGATGTCGTGTACTGGCTCCGCCTTTTTCCCGAGGGTGGGGGAGAACCGTATATAAGTGCAGTAGT
CGCCGTGAACGTTCTTTTTCGCAACGGGTTTGCCGCCAGAACACAGGTAAGTGCCGTGTGTGGTTCCCGC
GGGCCTGGCCTCTTTACGGGTTATGGCCCTTGCGTGCCTTGAATTACTTCCACCTGGCTGCAGTACGTGA
TTCTTGATCCCGAGCTTCGGGTTGGAAGTG
